Addgene plasmid #123776: MTK3a_024
Purpose: Encodes spCAS9 tagged with NLS as a Type 3a part to be used in the MTK system
Depositing lab: Hana El-Samad. Depositing organization: University of California, San Francisco (UCSF). Publication: A Toolkit for Rapid Modular Construction of Biological Circuits in Mammalian Cells. Fonseca JP, Bonny AR, Kumar GR, Ng AH, Town J, Wu QC, Aslankoohi E, Chen SY, Dods G, Harrigan P, Osimiri LC, Kistler AL, El-Samad H. ACS Synth Biol. 2019 Nov 15;8(11):2593-2606. doi: 10.1021/acssynbio.9b00322. Epub 2019 Nov 5. PubMed 31686495.
Backbone
  Vector backbone: MTK0_027
  Vector type: Mammalian Expression
Growth in bacteria
  Bacterial resistance: Chloramphenicol, 25 μg/mL
  Growth temperature: 37°C
  Growth strain: DH5alpha
  Copy number: Unknown
Gene/Insert
  Gene/Insert name: spCAS9-2xNLS
  Species: Synthetic
  Cloning method: Restriction Enzyme; 5′ cloning site BsmBI (destroyed during cloning); 3′ cloning site BsmBI (destroyed during cloning)
Terms and licenses: Academic/Nonprofit Terms; Industry Terms: Not Available to Industry
Depositor comments: Type 3a parts are used for N-terminal coding sequences in the MTK system Please visit https://www.biorxiv.org/content/10.1101/506188v2 for BioRxiv preprint
How to cite: MTK3a_024 was a gift from Hana El-Samad (Addgene plasmid # 123776 ; http://n2t.net/addgene:123776 ; RRID:Addgene_123776)
