[The description below was written by a language model from this plasmid's Addgene catalogue record and pLannotate feature annotations shown in this document.]
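Description:
MTK3a_024 is a part plasmid from the Mammalian Toolkit (MTK), a modular hierarchical cloning system for assembling genetic circuits for mammalian cells. It is built on the MTK0_027 part-entry backbone and, at about 5.8 kb, carries little beyond the stored part and the elements needed for maintenance in E. coli: a high-copy ColE1/pUC-type origin of replication and a chloramphenicol acetyltransferase (cat) gene driven by its native promoter and followed by a lambda t0 terminator, giving chloramphenicol selection. Although catalogued as a mammalian expression vector, the annotated sequence contains no mammalian promoter, polyadenylation signal or mammalian selection marker, so the plasmid acts as a source of a coding part rather than as a stand-alone expression construct.

The payload is a synthetic spCAS9-2xNLS insert: the Streptococcus pyogenes Cas9 open reading frame, followed immediately at its C-terminus by two tandem copies of the SV40 large T antigen nuclear localization signal, which direct the nuclease to the nucleus of mammalian cells. The insert was introduced through BsmBI sites that were destroyed during cloning, consistent with Golden Gate-style domestication of a part into the entry vector. It is defined as a Type 3a part, the position reserved in the MTK scheme for N-terminal coding sequences, so it is intended to be joined with a downstream coding part and flanked by promoter and terminator parts supplied from other toolkit plasmids. The resulting transcriptional units can then be used to express nuclear-targeted Cas9, alone or as the N-terminal portion of a fusion, in mammalian cells for genome editing or related circuit designs. The record does not state which sites are used for the later assembly steps.
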