Features (pLannotate 1.2.2; 7 found; start..end, strand, type, name):
     11..4114    +  CDS            cas9: CAS9_STRP1 - Also known as csn1 From Streptococcus pyogenes serotype M1.
   4127..4147    +  CDS            SV40 NLS: nuclear localization signal of SV40 (simian virus 40) large T antigen
   4151..4171    +  CDS            SV40 NLS: nuclear localization signal of SV40 (simian virus 40) large T antigen
   4191..4225    -  terminator     lambda t0 terminator: minimal transcription terminator from phage lambda (Scholtissek and Grosse, 1987)
   4299..4955    -  CDS            cat: CAT_ECOLX - Experimental evidence at protein level: Swiss-Prot protein existence level 1. This enzyme is an effector of chloramphenicol resistance in bacteria. From Escherichia coli. This protein is used as a marker in many commonly used cloning vectors, such as pACYC184.
   4956..5053    -  promoter       cat promoter: promoter of the E. coli cat gene encoding chloramphenicol acetyltransferase
   5137..5725    +  rep_origin     ori: high-copy-number ColE1/pMB1/pBR322/pUC origin of replication
>Addgene plasmid #123776 | MTK3a_024 | addgene full sequence | sequence record 249073 | Addgene NGS Result
TCGGTCTCATATGGACAAGAAGTATTCTATCGGACTGGATATCGGGACTAATAGCGTCGGGTGGGCCGTG
ATCACTGACGAGTACAAGGTGCCCTCTAAGAAGTTCAAGGTGCTCGGGAACACCGACCGGCATTCCATCA
AGAAAAATCTGATCGGAGCTCTCCTCTTTGATTCAGGGGAAACCGCTGAAGCAACCCGCCTCAAGCGGAC
TGCTAGACGGCGGTACACCAGGAGGAAGAACCGGATTTGTTACCTTCAAGAGATATTCTCCAACGAAATG
GCAAAGGTCGACGACAGCTTCTTCCATAGGCTGGAAGAATCATTCCTCGTGGAAGAGGATAAGAAGCATG
AACGGCATCCCATCTTCGGTAATATCGTCGACGAGGTGGCCTATCACGAGAAATACCCAACCATCTACCA
TCTTCGCAAAAAGCTGGTGGACTCAACCGACAAGGCAGACCTCCGGCTTATCTACCTGGCCCTGGCCCAC
ATGATCAAGTTCAGAGGCCACTTCCTGATCGAGGGCGACCTCAATCCTGACAATAGCGATGTGGATAAAC
TGTTCATCCAGCTGGTGCAGACTTACAACCAGCTCTTTGAAGAGAACCCCATCAATGCAAGCGGAGTCGA
TGCCAAGGCCATTCTGTCAGCCCGGCTGTCAAAGAGCCGCAGACTTGAGAATCTTATCGCTCAGCTGCCG
GGTGAAAAGAAAAATGGACTGTTCGGGAACCTGATTGCTCTTTCACTTGGGCTGACTCCCAATTTCAAGT
CTAATTTCGACCTGGCAGAGGATGCCAAGCTGCAACTGTCCAAGGACACCTATGATGACGATCTCGACAA
CCTCCTGGCCCAGATCGGTGACCAATACGCCGACCTTTTCCTTGCTGCTAAGAATCTTTCTGACGCCATC
CTGCTGTCTGACATTCTCCGCGTGAACACTGAAATCACCAAGGCCCCTCTTTCAGCTTCAATGATTAAGC
GGTATGATGAGCACCACCAGGACCTGACCCTGCTTAAGGCACTCGTCCGGCAGCAGCTTCCGGAGAAGTA
CAAGGAAATCTTCTTTGACCAGTCAAAGAATGGATACGCCGGCTACATCGACGGAGGTGCCTCCCAAGAG
GAATTTTATAAGTTTATCAAACCTATCCTTGAGAAGATGGACGGCACCGAAGAGCTCCTCGTGAAACTGA
ATCGGGAGGATCTGCTGCGGAAGCAGCGCACTTTCGACAATGGGAGCATTCCCCACCAGATCCATCTTGG
GGAGCTTCACGCCATCCTTCGGCGCCAAGAGGACTTCTACCCCTTTCTTAAGGACAACAGGGAGAAGATT
GAGAAAATTCTCACTTTCCGCATCCCCTACTACGTGGGACCCCTCGCCAGAGGAAATAGCCGGTTTGCTT
GGATGACCAGAAAGTCAGAAGAAACTATCACTCCCTGGAACTTCGAAGAGGTGGTGGACAAGGGAGCCAG
CGCTCAGTCATTCATCGAACGGATGACTAACTTCGATAAGAACCTCCCCAATGAGAAGGTCCTGCCGAAA
CATTCCCTGCTCTACGAGTACTTTACCGTGTACAACGAGCTGACCAAGGTGAAATATGTCACCGAAGGGA
TGAGGAAGCCCGCATTCCTGTCAGGCGAACAAAAGAAGGCAATTGTGGACCTTCTGTTCAAGACCAATAG
AAAGGTGACCGTGAAGCAGCTGAAGGAGGACTATTTCAAGAAAATTGAATGCTTCGACTCTGTGGAGATT
AGCGGGGTCGAAGATCGGTTCAACGCAAGCCTGGGTACTTACCATGATCTGCTTAAGATCATCAAGGACA
AGGATTTTCTGGACAATGAGGAGAACGAGGACATCCTTGAGGACATTGTCCTGACTCTCACTCTGTTCGA
GGACCGGGAAATGATCGAGGAGAGGCTTAAGACCTACGCCCATCTGTTCGACGATAAAGTGATGAAGCAA
CTTAAACGGAGAAGATATACCGGATGGGGACGCCTTAGCCGCAAACTCATCAACGGAATCCGGGACAAAC
AGAGCGGAAAGACCATTCTTGATTTCCTTAAGAGCGACGGATTCGCTAATCGCAACTTCATGCAACTTAT
CCATGATGATTCCCTGACCTTTAAGGAGGACATCCAGAAGGCCCAAGTGTCTGGACAAGGTGACTCACTG
CACGAGCATATCGCAAATCTGGCTGGTTCACCCGCTATTAAGAAGGGTATTCTCCAGACCGTGAAAGTCG
TGGACGAGCTGGTCAAGGTGATGGGTCGCCATAAACCAGAGAACATTGTCATCGAGATGGCCAGGGAAAA
CCAGACTACCCAGAAGGGACAGAAGAACAGCAGGGAGCGGATGAAAAGAATTGAGGAAGGGATTAAGGAG
CTCGGGTCACAGATCCTTAAAGAGCACCCGGTGGAAAACACCCAGCTTCAGAATGAGAAGCTCTATCTGT
ACTACCTTCAAAATGGACGCGATATGTATGTGGACCAAGAGCTTGATATCAACAGGCTCTCAGACTACGA
CGTGGACCATATCGTCCCTCAGAGCTTCCTCAAAGACGACTCAATTGACAATAAGGTGCTGACTCGCTCA
GACAAGAACCGGGGAAAGTCAGATAACGTGCCCTCAGAGGAAGTCGTGAAAAAGATGAAGAACTATTGGC
GCCAGCTTCTGAACGCAAAGCTGATCACTCAGCGGAAGTTCGACAATCTCACTAAGGCTGAGAGGGGCGG
ACTGAGCGAACTGGACAAAGCAGGATTCATTAAACGGCAACTTGTGGAGACTCGGCAGATTACTAAACAT
GTCGCCCAAATCCTTGACTCACGCATGAATACCAAGTACGACGAAAACGACAAACTTATCCGCGAGGTGA
AGGTGATTACCCTGAAGTCCAAGCTGGTCAGCGATTTCAGAAAGGACTTTCAATTCTACAAAGTGCGGGA
GATCAATAACTATCATCATGCTCATGACGCATATCTGAATGCCGTGGTGGGAACCGCCCTGATCAAGAAG
TACCCAAAGCTGGAAAGCGAGTTCGTGTACGGAGACTACAAGGTCTACGACGTGCGCAAGATGATTGCCA
AATCTGAGCAGGAGATCGGAAAGGCCACCGCAAAGTACTTCTTCTACAGCAACATCATGAATTTCTTCAA
GACCGAAATCACCCTTGCAAACGGTGAGATCCGGAAGAGGCCGCTCATCGAGACTAATGGGGAGACTGGC
GAAATCGTGTGGGACAAGGGCAGAGATTTCGCTACCGTGCGCAAAGTGCTTTCTATGCCTCAAGTGAACA
TCGTGAAGAAAACCGAGGTGCAAACCGGAGGCTTTTCTAAGGAATCAATCCTCCCCAAGCGCAACTCCGA
CAAGCTCATTGCAAGGAAGAAGGATTGGGACCCTAAGAAGTACGGCGGATTCGATTCACCAACTGTGGCT
TATTCTGTCCTGGTCGTGGCTAAGGTGGAAAAAGGAAAGTCTAAGAAGCTCAAGAGCGTGAAGGAACTGC
TGGGTATCACCATTATGGAGCGCAGCTCCTTCGAGAAGAACCCAATTGACTTTCTCGAAGCCAAAGGTTA
CAAGGAAGTCAAGAAGGACCTTATCATCAAGCTCCCAAAGTATAGCCTGTTCGAACTGGAGAATGGGCGG
AAGCGGATGCTCGCCTCCGCTGGCGAACTTCAGAAGGGTAATGAGCTGGCTCTCCCCTCCAAGTACGTGA
ATTTCCTCTACCTTGCAAGCCATTACGAGAAGCTGAAGGGGAGCCCCGAGGACAACGAGCAAAAGCAACT
GTTTGTGGAGCAGCATAAGCATTATCTGGACGAGATCATTGAGCAGATTTCCGAGTTTTCTAAACGCGTC
ATTCTCGCTGATGCCAACCTCGATAAAGTCCTTAGCGCATACAATAAGCACAGAGACAAACCAATTCGGG
AGCAGGCTGAGAATATCATCCACCTGTTCACCCTCACCAATCTTGGTGCCCCTGCCGCATTCAAGTACTT
CGACACCACCATCGACCGGAAACGCTATACCTCCACCAAAGAAGTGCTGGACGCCACCCTCATCCACCAG
AGCATCACCGGACTTTACGAAACTCGGATTGACCTCTCACAGCTCGGAGGGGATGAGGGAGCTGATCCAA
AAAAGAAGAGAAAGGTAGATCCAAAAAAGAAGAGAAAGGTAGGTTCTTGAGACCAGACCAATAAAAAACG
CCCGGCGGCAACCGAGCGTTCTGAACAAATCCAGATGGAGTTCTGAGGTCATTACTGGATCTATCAACAG
GAGTCCAAGCGAGCTCGATATCAAATTACGCCCCGCCCTGCCACTCATCGCAGTACTGTTGTAATTCATT
AAGCATTCTGCCGACATGGAAGCCATCACAAACGGCATGATGAACCTGAATCGCCAGCGGCATCAGCACC
TTGTCGCCTTGCGTATAATATTTGCCCATGGTGAAAACGGGGGCGAAGAAGTTGTCCATATTGGCCACGT
TTAAATCAAAACTGGTGAAACTCACCCAGGGATTGGCTGAAACGAAAAACATATTCTCAATAAACCCTTT
AGGGAAATAGGCCAGGTTTTCACCGTAACACGCCACATCTTGCGAATATATGTGTAGAAACTGCCGGAAA
TCGTCGTGGTATTCACTCCAGAGCGATGAAAACGTTTCAGTTTGCTCATGGAAAACGGTGTAACAAGGGT
GAACACTATCCCATATCACCAGCTCACCGTCTTTCATTGCCATACGAAATTCCGGATGAGCATTCATCAG
GCGGGCAAGAATGTGAATAAAGGCCGGATAAAACTTGTGCTTATTTTTCTTTACGGTCTTTAAAAAGGCC
GTAATATCCAGCTGAACGGTCTGGTTATAGGTACATTGAGCAACTGACTGAAATGCCTCAAAATGTTCTT
TACGATGCCATTGGGATATATCAACGGTGGTATATCCAGTGATTTTTTTCTCCATTTTAGCTTCCTTAGC
TCCTGAAAATCTCGATAACTCAAAAAATACGCCCGGTAGTGATCTTATTTCATTATGGTGAAAGTTGGAA
CCTCTTACGTGCCCGATCAATCATGACCAAAATCCCTTAACGTGAGTTTTCGTTCCACTGAGCGTCAGAC
CCCGTAGAAAAGATCAAAGGATCTTCTTGAGATCCTTTTTTTCTGCGCGTAATCTGCTGCTTGCAAACAA
AAAAACCACCGCTACCAGCGGTGGTTTGTTTGCCGGATCAAGAGCTACCAACTCTTTTTCCGAAGGTAAC
TGGCTTCAGCAGAGCGCAGATACCAAATACTGTTCTTCTAGTGTAGCCGTAGTTAGGCCACCACTTCAAG
AACTCTGTAGCACCGCCTACATACCTCGCTCTGCTAATCCTGTTACCAGTGGCTGCTGCCAGTGGCGATA
AGTCGTGTCTTACCGGGTTGGACTCAAGACGATAGTTACCGGATAAGGCGCAGCGGTCGGGCTGAACGGG
GGGTTCGTGCACACAGCCCAGCTTGGAGCGAACGACCTACACCGAACTGAGATACCTACAGCGTGAGCTA
TGAGAAAGCGCCACGCTTCCCGAAGGGAGAAAGGCGGACAGGTATCCGGTAAGCGGCAGGGTCGGAACAG
GAGAGCGCACGAGGGAGCTTCCAGGGGGAAACGCCTGGTATCTTTATAGTCCTGTCGGGTTTCGCCACCT
CTGACTTGAGCGTCGATTTTTGTGATGCTCGTCAGGGGGGCGGAGCCTATGGAAAAACGCCAGCAACGCG
GCCTTTTTACGGTTCCTGGCCTTTTGCTGGCCTTTTGCTCACATGTTCTTTCCTGCGTTATCCCCTGATT
CTGTGGATAACCGTAG
